LOCUS       Exported 8161 bp ds-DNA circular SYN 16-JUN-2021
DEFINITION  Strong human ACE2 abundance from Bxb1 landing pad.
ACCESSION   .
VERSION     .
KEYWORDS    AttB_ACE2_IRES-mCherry-H2A-P2A-PuroR
SOURCE      synthetic DNA construct
  ORGANISM  synthetic DNA construct
REFERENCE   1 (bases 1 to 8161)
  TITLE     Variants of human ACE2 differentially promote SARS-CoV and
            SARS-CoV-2 spike mediated infection
  JOURNAL   Unpublished
REFERENCE   2 (bases 1 to 8161)
  AUTHORS   .
  TITLE     Direct Submission
  JOURNAL   Exported Jun 16, 2021 from SnapGene Server 1.1.58
            http://www.snapgene.com
FEATURES             Location/Qualifiers
     source          1..8161
                     /organism="synthetic DNA construct"
                     /mol_type="other DNA"
     CDS             complement(541..1401)
                     /codon_start=1
                     /gene="bla"
                     /product="beta-lactamase"
                     /label=AmpR
                     /note="confers resistance to ampicillin, carbenicillin, and
                     related antibiotics"
                     /translation="MSIQHFRVALIPFFAAFCLPVFAHPETLVKVKDAEDQLGARVGYI
                     ELDLNSGKILESFRPEERFPMMSTFKVLLCGAVLSRIDAGQEQLGRRIHYSQNDLVEYS
                     PVTEKHLTDGMTVRELCSAAITMSDNTAANLLLTTIGGPKELTAFLHNMGDHVTRLDRW
                     EPELNEAIPNDERDTTMPVAMATTLRKLLTGELLTLASRQQLIDWMEADKVAGPLLRSA
                     LPAGWFIADKSGAGERGSRGIIAALGPDGKPSRIVVIYTTGSQATMDERNRQIAEIGAS
                     LIKHW"
     primer_bind     1164..1183
                     /label=Amp-R
                     /note="Ampicillin resistance gene, reverse primer"
     promoter        complement(1402..1506)
                     /gene="bla"
                     /label=AmpR promoter
     rep_origin      complement(1532..1987)
                     /direction=LEFT
                     /label=f1 ori
                     /note="f1 bacteriophage origin of replication; arrow
                     indicates direction of (+) strand synthesis"
     primer_bind     complement(1669..1690)
                     /label=F1ori-F
                     /note="F1 origin, forward primer"
     primer_bind     1881..1900
                     /label=F1ori-R
                     /note="F1 origin, reverse primer"
     primer_bind     2114..2136
                     /label=M13/pUC Forward
                     /note="In lacZ gene"
     primer_bind     2128..2145
                     /label=M13 Forward
                     /note="In lacZ gene. Also called M13-F20 or M13 (-21)
                     Forward"
     primer_bind     2129..2145
                     /label=M13 fwd
                     /note="common sequencing primer, one of multiple similar
                     variants"
     primer_bind     2152..2171
                     /label=T7
                     /note="T7 promoter, forward primer"
     promoter        2152..2170
                     /label=T7 promoter
                     /note="promoter for bacteriophage T7 RNA polymerase"
     misc_feature    4881..5467
                     /label=IRES2
                     /note="internal ribosome entry site (IRES) of the
                     encephalomyocarditis virus (EMCV)"
     primer_bind     complement(5048..5065)
                     /label=IRES reverse
                     /note="IRES internal ribosome entry site, reverse primer.
                     Also called pCDH-rev"
     primer_bind     5275..5294
                     /label=IRES-F
                     /note="IRES internal ribosome entry site, forward primer"
     primer_bind     complement(5613..5631)
                     /label=mCherry-R
                     /note="mCherry, reverse primer"
     primer_bind     5881..5900
                     /label=mCherry-F
                     /note="mCherry, forward primer"
     CDS             6611..6667
                     /codon_start=1
                     /product="2A peptide from porcine teschovirus-1
                     polyprotein"
                     /label=P2A
                     /note="Eukaryotic ribosomes fail to insert a peptide bond
                     between the Gly and Pro residues, yielding separate
                     polypeptides."
                     /translation="ATNFSLLKQAGDVEENPGP"
     primer_bind     7161..7181
                     /label=Puro-F
                     /note="Puromycin resistance gene, forward primer"
     polyA_signal    7372..7493
                     /label=SV40 poly(A) signal
                     /note="SV40 polyadenylation signal"
     primer_bind     complement(7409..7428)
                     /label=SV40pA-R
                     /note="SV40 polyA, reverse primer"
     primer_bind     7463..7482
                     /label=EBV-rev
                     /note="SV40 polyA terminator, reverse primer"
     promoter        complement(7502..7520)
                     /label=T3 promoter
                     /note="promoter for bacteriophage T3 RNA polymerase"
     primer_bind     complement(7541..7557)
                     /label=M13 rev
                     /note="common sequencing primer, one of multiple similar
                     variants"
     primer_bind     complement(7541..7557)
                     /label=M13 Reverse
                     /note="In lacZ gene. Also called M13-rev"
     primer_bind     complement(7554..7576)
                     /label=M13/pUC Reverse
                     /note="In lacZ gene"
     protein_bind    7565..7581
                     /label=lac operator
                     /bound_moiety="lac repressor encoded by lacI"
                     /note="The lac repressor binds to the lac operator to
                     inhibit transcription in E. coli. This inhibition can be
                     relieved by adding lactose or
                     isopropyl-beta-D-thiogalactopyranoside (IPTG)."
     promoter        complement(7589..7619)
                     /label=lac promoter
                     /note="promoter for the E. coli lac operon"
     protein_bind    7634..7655
                     /label=CAP binding site
                     /bound_moiety="E. coli catabolite activator protein"
                     /note="CAP binding activates transcription in the presence
                     of cAMP."
     primer_bind     complement(7772..7789)
                     /label=L4440
                     /note="L4440 vector, forward primer"
     rep_origin      complement(7943..370)
                     /direction=LEFT
                     /label=ori
                     /note="high-copy-number ColE1/pMB1/pBR322/pUC origin of
                     replication"
     primer_bind     complement(8023..8042)
                     /label=pBR322ori-F
                     /note="pBR322 origin, forward primer"
ORIGIN
        1 ttcggtgtag gtcgttcgct ccaagctggg ctgtgtgcac gaaccccccg ttcagcccga
       61 ccgctgcgcc ttatccggta actatcgtct tgagtccaac ccggtaagac acgacttatc
      121 gccactggca gcagccactg gtaacaggat tagcagagcg aggtatgtag gcggtgctac
      181 agagttcttg aagtggtggc ctaactacgg ctacactaga agaacagtat ttggtatctg
      241 cgctctgctg aagccagtta ccttcggaaa aagagttggt agctcttgat ccggcaaaca
      301 aaccaccgct ggtagcggtg gtttttttgt ttgcaagcag cagattacgc gcagaaaaaa
      361 aggatctcaa gaagatcctt tgatcttttc tacggggtct gacgctcagt ggaacgaaaa
      421 ctcacgttaa gggattttgg tcatgagatt atcaaaaagg atcttcacct agatcctttt
      481 aaattaaaaa tgaagtttta aatcaatcta aagtatatat gagtaaactt ggtctgacag
      541 ttaccaatgc ttaatcagtg aggcacctat ctcagcgatc tgtctatttc gttcatccat
      601 agttgcctga ctccccgtcg tgtagataac tacgatacgg gagggcttac catctggccc
      661 cagtgctgca atgataccgc gagacccacg ctcaccggct ccagatttat cagcaataaa
      721 ccagccagcc ggaagggccg agcgcagaag tggtcctgca actttatccg cctccatcca
      781 gtctattaat tgttgccggg aagctagagt aagtagttcg ccagttaata gtttgcgcaa
      841 cgttgttgcc attgctacag gcatcgtggt gtcacgctcg tcgtttggta tggcttcatt
      901 cagctccggt tcccaacgat caaggcgagt tacatgatcc cccatgttgt gcaaaaaagc
      961 ggttagctcc ttcggtcctc cgatcgttgt cagaagtaag ttggccgcag tgttatcact
     1021 catggttatg gcagcactgc ataattctct tactgtcatg ccatccgtaa gatgcttttc
     1081 tgtgactggt gagtactcaa ccaagtcatt ctgagaatag tgtatgcggc gaccgagttg
     1141 ctcttgcccg gcgtcaatac gggataatac cgcgccacat agcagaactt taaaagtgct
     1201 catcattgga aaacgttctt cggggcgaaa actctcaagg atcttaccgc tgttgagatc
     1261 cagttcgatg taacccactc gtgcacccaa ctgatcttca gcatctttta ctttcaccag
     1321 cgtttctggg tgagcaaaaa caggaaggca aaatgccgca aaaaagggaa taagggcgac
     1381 acggaaatgt tgaatactca tactcttcct ttttcaatat tattgaagca tttatcaggg
     1441 ttattgtctc atgagcggat acatatttga atgtatttag aaaaataaac aaataggggt
     1501 tccgcgcaca tttccccgaa aagtgccacc taaattgtaa gcgttaatat tttgttaaaa
     1561 ttcgcgttaa atttttgtta aatcagctca ttttttaacc aataggccga aatcggcaaa
     1621 atcccttata aatcaaaaga atagaccgag atagggttga gtgttgttcc agtttggaac
     1681 aagagtccac tattaaagaa cgtggactcc aacgtcaaag gnnnnnnnnn nnnnnnnnnn
     1741 nnnnnnnnnn nnnnnnnnnn nnnnnnnnnn tnnnnnnnnn nnnnnnnnnn nnnnnnnnnn
     1801 nnnnnnnnnn nnnnnnnnnn nnnnnnnnnn nnnnnnnnnn nnnnnnnnnn nnnnnnnnnn
     1861 nngnnnnnnn nnnnnnnnnn nnnnnnnnnn nnnnnnnnnn nnnnnnnnnn nnnnnnnnnn
     1921 nnnnnnnnnn nnnnnnnnnn nnnnnnnnnn nnnnnnnnnn nnnnnnnnnn nnnnnnnnnn
     1981 nnnnnnnccc attcgccatt caggctgcgc aactgttggg aagggcgatc ggtgcgggcc
     2041 tcttcgctat tacgccagct ggcgaaaggg ggatgtgctg caaggcgatt aagttgggta
     2101 acgccagggt tttcccagtc acgacgttgt aaaacgacgg ccagtgaatt gtaatacgac
     2161 tcactatagg gcgaattggg taccgggccc cccctcgagg tcgacgatgt aggtcacggc
     2221 attccggact cagcgctcga gccggcttgt cgacgacggc ggtctccgtc gtcaggatca
     2281 tccgcagatt ataccgcaac tacacgccac catgtccagc tcctcctggc tccttctcag
     2341 ccttgttgct gtaactgctg ctcagtccac cattgaggaa caggccaaga catttttgga
     2401 caagtttaac cacgaagccg aagacctgtt ctatcaaagt tcacttgctt cttggaatta
     2461 taacaccaat attactgaag agaatgtcca aaacatgaat aatgctgggg acaaatggtc
     2521 tgccttttta aaggaacagt ccacacttgc ccaaatgtat ccactacaag aaattcagaa
     2581 tctcacagtc aagcttcagc tgcaggctct tcagcaaaat gggtcttcag tgctctcaga
     2641 agacaagagc aaacggttga acacaattct aaatacaatg agcaccatct acagtactgg
     2701 aaaagtttgt aacccagata atccacaaga atgcttatta cttgaaccag gtttgaatga
     2761 aataatggca aacagtttag actacaatga gaggctctgg gcttgggaaa gctggagatc
     2821 tgaggtcggc aagcagctga ggccattata tgaagagtat gtggtcttga aaaatgagat
     2881 ggcaagagca aatcattatg aggactatgg ggattattgg agaggagact atgaagtaaa
     2941 tggggtagat ggctatgact acagccgcgg ccagttgatt gaagatgtgg aacatacctt
     3001 tgaagagatt aaaccattat atgaacatct tcatgcctat gtgagggcaa agttgatgaa
     3061 tgcctatcct tcctatatca gtccaattgg atgcctccct gctcatttgc ttggtgatat
     3121 gtggggtaga ttttggacaa atctgtactc tttgacagtt ccctttggac agaaaccaaa
     3181 catagatgtt actgatgcaa tggtggacca ggcctgggat gcacagagaa tattcaagga
     3241 ggccgagaag ttctttgtat ctgttggtct tcctaatatg actcaaggat tctgggaaaa
     3301 ttccatgcta acggacccag gaaatgttca gaaagcagtc tgccatccca cagcttggga
     3361 cctggggaag ggcgacttca ggatccttat gtgcacaaag gtgacaatgg acgacttcct
     3421 gacagctcat catgagatgg ggcatatcca gtatgatatg gcatatgctg cacaaccttt
     3481 tctgctaaga aatggagcta atgaaggatt ccatgaagct gttggggaaa tcatgtcact
     3541 ttctgcagcc acacctaagc atttaaaatc cattggtctt ctgtcacccg attttcaaga
     3601 agacaatgaa acagaaataa acttcctgct caaacaagca ctcacgattg ttgggactct
     3661 gccatttact tacatgttag agaagtggag gtggatggtc tttaaagggg aaattcccaa
     3721 agaccagtgg atgaaaaagt ggtgggagat gaagcgagag atagttgggg tggtggaacc
     3781 tgtgccccat gatgaaacat actgtgaccc cgcatctctg ttccatgttt ctaatgatta
     3841 ctcattcatt cgatattaca caaggaccct ttaccaattc cagtttcaag aagcactttg
     3901 tcaagcagct aaacatgaag gccctctgca caaatgtgac atctcaaact ctacagaagc
     3961 tggacagaaa ctgttcaata tgctgaggct tggaaaatca gaaccctgga ccctagcatt
     4021 ggaaaatgtt gtaggagcaa agaacatgaa tgtaaggcca ctgctcaact actttgagcc
     4081 cttatttacc tggctgaaag accagaacaa gaattctttt gtgggatgga gtaccgactg
     4141 gagtccatat gcagaccaaa gcatcaaagt gaggataagc ctaaaatcag ctcttggaga
     4201 taaagcatat gaatggaacg acaatgaaat gtacctgttc cgatcatctg ttgcatatgc
     4261 tatgaggcag tactttttaa aagtaaaaaa tcagatgatt ctttttgggg aggaggatgt
     4321 gcgagtggct aatttgaaac caagaatctc ctttaatttc tttgtcactg cacctaaaaa
     4381 tgtgtctgat atcattccta gaactgaagt tgaaaaggcc atcaggatgt cccggagccg
     4441 tatcaatgat gctttccgtc tgaatgacaa cagcctagag tttctgggga tacagccaac
     4501 acttggacct cctaaccagc cccctgtttc catatggctg attgtttttg gagttgtgat
     4561 gggagtgata gtggttggca ttgtcatcct gatcttcact gggatcagag atcggaagaa
     4621 gaaaaataaa gcaagaagtg gagaaaatcc ttatgcctcc atcgatatta gcaaaggaga
     4681 aaataatcca ggattccaaa acactgatga tgttcagacc tcctttggta ccgagacctc
     4741 ccaggtggcg cccgcttagt aacttaagaa ttcaccggtc tgacctcctt ctccctctct
     4801 tcaggtctgc agtcgacggt accgcgggcc cgggatccac cggatctaga taactgatca
     4861 ctgtggaatc agagagactg cccctctccc tctccccccc ctaacgttac tggccgaagc
     4921 cgcttggaat aaggccggtg tgcgtttgtc tatatgttat tttccaccat attgccgtct
     4981 tttggcaatg tgagggcccg gaaacctggc cctgtcttct tgacgagcat tcctaggggt
     5041 ctttcccctc tcgccaaagg aatgcaaggt ctgttgaatg tcgtgaagga agcagttcct
     5101 ctggaagctt cttgaagaca aacaacgtct gtagcgaccc tttgcaggca gcggaacccc
     5161 ccacctggcg acaggtgcct ctgcggccaa aagccacgtg tataagatac acctgcaaag
     5221 gcggcacaac cccagtgcca cgttgtgagt tggatagttg tggaaagagt caaatggctc
     5281 tcctcaagcg tattcaacaa ggggctgaag gatgcccaga aggtacccca ttgtatggga
     5341 tctgatctgg ggcctcggtg cacatgcttt acatgtgttt agtcgaggtt aaaaaaacgt
     5401 ctaggccccc cgaaccacgg ggacgtggtt ttcctttgaa aaacacgatg ataatatggc
     5461 cacaaccatg gtgagcaagg gcgaggagga taacatggcc atcatcaagg agttcatgcg
     5521 cttcaaggtg cacatggagg gctccgtgaa cggccacgag ttcgagatcg agggcgaggg
     5581 cgagggccgc ccctacgagg gcacccagac cgccaagctg aaggtgacca agggtggccc
     5641 cctgcccttc gcctgggaca tcctgtcccc tcagttcatg tacggctcca aggcctacgt
     5701 gaagcacccc gccgacatcc ccgactactt gaagctgtcc ttccccgagg gcttcaagtg
     5761 ggagcgcgtg atgaacttcg aggacggcgg cgtggtgacc gtgacccagg actcctccct
     5821 gcaggacggc gagttcatct acaaggtgaa gctgcgcggc accaacttcc cctccgacgg
     5881 ccccgtaatg cagaagaaga ccatgggctg ggaggcctcc tccgagcgga tgtaccccga
     5941 ggacggcgcc ctgaagggcg agatcaagca gaggctgaag ctgaaggacg gcggccacta
     6001 cgacgctgag gtcaagacca cctacaaggc caagaagccc gtgcagctgc ccggcgccta
     6061 caacgtcaac atcaagttgg acatcacctc ccacaacgag gactacacca tcgtggaaca
     6121 gtacgaacgc gccgagggcc gccactccac cggcggctac tcagatctcg agctcaagct
     6181 tcgaattctg atgnnnnnnn nnnnnnnnnn nnnnnnnnnn nnnnnnnnnn nnnnnnnnnn
     6241 nnnnnnnnnn nnnnnnnnnn nnnnnnnnnn nnnnnnnnnn nnnnnnnnnn nnnnnnnnnn
     6301 nnnnnnnnnn nnnnnnnnnn nnnnnnnnnn nnnnnnnnnn nnnnnnnnnn nnnnnnnnnn
     6361 nnnnnnnnnn nnnnnnnnnn nnnnnnnnnn nnnnnnnnnn nnnnnnnnnn nnnnnnnnnn
     6421 nnnnnnnnnn nnnnnnnnnn nnnnnnnnnn nnnnnnnnnn nnnnnnnnnn nnnnnnnnnn
     6481 nnnnnnnnnn nnnnnnnnnn nnnnnnnnnn nnnnnnnnnn nnnnnnnnnn nnnnnnnnnn
     6541 nnnnnnnnnn nnnnnnnnnn nnnnnnnnnn nnnnnnnnnn cgggatccac cggatctaga
     6601 taacagcgga gctactaact tcagcctgct gaagcaggct ggagacgtgg aggagaaccc
     6661 tggacctacc gagtacaagc ccacggtgcg cctcgccacc cgcgacgacg tccccagggc
     6721 cgtacgcacc ctcgccgccg cgttcgccga ctaccccgcc acgcgccaca ccgtcgatcc
     6781 ggaccgccac atcgagcggg tcaccgagct gcaagaactc ttcctcacgc gcgtcgggct
     6841 cgacatcggc aaggtgtggg tcgcggacga cggcgccgcg gtggcggtct ggaccacgcc
     6901 ggagagcgtc gaagcggggg cggtgttcgc cgagatcggc ccgcgcatgg ccgagttgag
     6961 cggttcccgg ctggccgcgc agcaacagat ggaaggcctc ctggcgccgc accggcccaa
     7021 ggagcccgcg tggttcctgg ccaccgtcgg cgtctcgccc gaccaccagg gcaagggtct
     7081 gggcagcgcc gtcgtgctcc ccggagtgga ggcggccgag cgcgccgggg tgcccgcctt
     7141 cctggagacc tccgcgcccc gcaacctccc cttctacgag cggctcggct tcaccgtcac
     7201 cgccgacgtc gaggtgcccg aaggaccgcg cacctggtgc atgacccgca agtaataggg
     7261 atcctgatca taatcagcca taccacattt gtagaggttt tacttgcttt aaaaaacctc
     7321 ccacacctcc ccctgaacct gaaacataaa atgaatgcaa ttgttgttgt taacttgttt
     7381 attgcagctt ataatggtta caaataaagc aatagcatca caaatttcac aaataaagca
     7441 tttttttcac tgcattctag ttgtggtttg tccaaactca tcaatgtatc ttaggagatc
     7501 ccctttagtg agggttaatt tcgagcttgg cgtaatcatg gtcatagctg tttcctgtgt
     7561 gaaattgtta tccgctcaca attccacaca acatacgagc cggaagcata aagtgtaaag
     7621 cctggggtgc ctaatgagtg agctaactca cattaattgc gttgcgctca ctgcccgctt
     7681 tccagtcggg aaacctgtcg tgccagctgc attaatgaat cggccaacgc gcggggagag
     7741 gcggtttgcg tattgggcgc tcttccgctt cctcgctcac tgactcgctg cactcggtcg
     7801 ttcggctgcg gcgagcggta tcagctcact caaaggcggt aatacggtta tccacagaat
     7861 caggggataa cgcaggaaag aacatgtgag caaaaggcca gcaaaaggcc aggaaccgta
     7921 aaaaggccgc gttgctggcg tttttccata ggctccgccc ccctgacgag catcacaaaa
     7981 atcgacgctc aagtcagagg tggcgaaacc cgacaggact ataaagatac caggcgtttc
     8041 cccctggaag ctccctcgtg cgctctcctg ttccgaccct gccgcttacc ggatacctgt
     8101 ccgcctttct cccttcggga agcgtggcgc tttctcatag ctcacgctgt aggtatctca
     8161 g
//
