LOCUS       G698C_AttB_ACE2_IRES_mC 8161 bp ds-DNA circular 08-MAR-2021
DEFINITION  .
FEATURES             Location/Qualifiers
     misc_feature    1..21
                     /label="Left_Bxb1_attB"
                     /ApEinfo_revcolor=#85dae9
                     /ApEinfo_fwdcolor=#85dae9
     primer          4..38
                     /label="KAM398"
                     /note="sequence: gcttgtcgacgacggCGGTCTccgtcgtcaggatc"
                     /ApEinfo_revcolor=#84b0dc
                     /ApEinfo_fwdcolor=#84b0dc
     primer          complement(4..38)
                     /label="KAM399"
                     /note="sequence: gatcctgacgacggAGACCGccgtcgtcgacaagc"
                     /ApEinfo_revcolor=#ff9ccd
                     /ApEinfo_fwdcolor=#ff9ccd
     primer          20..73
                     /label="KAM1025"
                     /note="sequence:
                     GGTCTCCGTCGTCAGGATCATCCGcagattataCCGCAACTACACGCCACCatg"
                     /ApEinfo_revcolor=#c6c9d1
                     /ApEinfo_fwdcolor=#c6c9d1
     misc_feature    22..42
                     /label="Right_Bxb1_attB"
                     /ApEinfo_revcolor=#85dae9
                     /ApEinfo_fwdcolor=#85dae9
     primer          22..73
                     /label="KAM2197"
                     /note="sequence:
                     TCTCCGTCGTCAGGATCATCCGCAGATTATACCGCAACTACACGCCACCATG"
                     /ApEinfo_revcolor=#ffef86
                     /ApEinfo_fwdcolor=#ffef86
     primer          complement(25..64)
                     /label="KAM400"
                     /note="sequence: GTGTAGTTGCGGTATAATCTGCGGATGATCctgacgacgg"
                     /ApEinfo_revcolor=#d59687
                     /ApEinfo_fwdcolor=#d59687
     primer          complement(39..60)
                     /label="KAM1066"
                     /note="sequence: agttgcggtataatctgcggat"
                     /ApEinfo_revcolor=#f58a5e
                     /ApEinfo_fwdcolor=#f58a5e
     primer          complement(40..64)
                     /label="KAM890"
                     /note="sequence: gtgtagttgcggtataatctgcgga"
                     /ApEinfo_revcolor=#84b0dc
                     /ApEinfo_fwdcolor=#84b0dc
     primer          complement(41..64)
                     /label="KAM1204"
                     /note="sequence: GTGTAGTTGCGGtataatctgCGG"
                     /ApEinfo_revcolor=#9eafd2
                     /ApEinfo_fwdcolor=#9eafd2
     primer          complement(42..73)
                     /label="KAM2272"
                     /note="sequence: catggtggcgtgtagttgcggtataatctgCG"
                     /ApEinfo_revcolor=#84b0dc
                     /ApEinfo_fwdcolor=#84b0dc
     primer          complement(51..70)
                     /label="KAM2069"
                     /note="sequence: ggtggcgtgtagttgcggta"
                     /ApEinfo_revcolor=#b4abac
                     /ApEinfo_fwdcolor=#b4abac
     primer          complement(53..70)
                     /label="KAM2728"
                     /note="sequence: ggtggcgtgtagttgcgg"
                     /ApEinfo_revcolor=#b4abac
                     /ApEinfo_fwdcolor=#b4abac
     primer          54..73
                     /label="KAM1439"
                     /note="sequence: CGCAACTACACGCCACCatg"
                     /ApEinfo_revcolor=#85dae9
                     /ApEinfo_fwdcolor=#85dae9
     primer          complement(54..73)
                     /label="KAM888"
                     /note="sequence: catGGTGGCGTGTAGTTGCG"
                     /ApEinfo_revcolor=#d59687
                     /ApEinfo_fwdcolor=#d59687
     primer          56..91
                     /label="KAM3020"
                     /note="sequence: caactacacgccaccatgtccagctcctcctggctc"
                     /ApEinfo_revcolor=#d59687
                     /ApEinfo_fwdcolor=#d59687
     misc_feature    71..2515
                     /label="hACE2_CodonOpt"
                     /ApEinfo_revcolor=#85dae9
                     /ApEinfo_fwdcolor=#85dae9
     CDS             71..2515
                     /label="Translation 71-2515"
     primer          90..109
                     /label="KAM2986"
                     /note="sequence: tccttctcagccttgttgct"
                     /ApEinfo_revcolor=#b7e6d7
                     /ApEinfo_fwdcolor=#b7e6d7
     primer          complement(299..318)
                     /label="KAM2991"
                     /note="sequence: tacatttgggcaagtgtgga"
                     /ApEinfo_revcolor=#75c6a9
                     /ApEinfo_fwdcolor=#75c6a9
     primer          472..493
                     /label="KAM2987"
                     /note="sequence: cccagataatccacaagaatgc"
                     /ApEinfo_revcolor=#b1ff67
                     /ApEinfo_fwdcolor=#b1ff67
     primer          946..966
                     /label="KAM2988"
                     /note="sequence: tgttactgatgcaatggtgga"
                     /ApEinfo_revcolor=#84b0dc
                     /ApEinfo_fwdcolor=#84b0dc
     primer          1471..1490
                     /label="KAM2989"
                     /note="sequence: aattcccaaagaccagtgga"
                     /ApEinfo_revcolor=#9eafd2
                     /ApEinfo_fwdcolor=#9eafd2
     primer          1938..1959
                     /label="KAM2990"
                     /note="sequence: gcctaaaatcagctcttggaga"
                     /ApEinfo_revcolor=#d6b295
                     /ApEinfo_fwdcolor=#d6b295
     primer          2457..2482
                     /label="KAM3079"
                     /note="sequence: aaaacactgatgatgttcagacctcc"
                     /ApEinfo_revcolor=#c7b0e3
                     /ApEinfo_fwdcolor=#c7b0e3
     primer          complement(2500..2533)
                     /label="KAM3021"
                     /note="sequence: tgaattcttaagttactaagcgggcgccacctgg"
                     /ApEinfo_revcolor=#f8d3a9
                     /ApEinfo_fwdcolor=#f8d3a9
     primer          2516..2543
                     /label="KAM1615"
                     /note="sequence: tagtaacttaagaattcaccggtctgac"
                     /ApEinfo_revcolor=#75c6a9
                     /ApEinfo_fwdcolor=#75c6a9
     primer          2516..2544
                     /label="KAM875"
                     /note="sequence: tagtaacttaagaattcaccggtctgacc"
                     /ApEinfo_revcolor=#b1ff67
                     /ApEinfo_fwdcolor=#b1ff67
     primer          complement(2516..2544)
                     /label="KAM876"
                     /note="sequence: ggtcagaccggtgaattcttaagttacta"
                     /ApEinfo_revcolor=#ffef86
                     /ApEinfo_fwdcolor=#ffef86
     primer          2516..2545
                     /label="KAM1010"
                     /note="sequence: tagtaacttaagaattcaccggtctgacct"
                     /ApEinfo_revcolor=#9eafd2
                     /ApEinfo_fwdcolor=#9eafd2
     primer          complement(2526..2585)
                     /label="KAM085"
                     /note="sequence:
                     cgcggtaccgtcgactgcagACCTGaagagagggagaaggaggtcagACCGGTGAATTCT"
                     /ApEinfo_revcolor=#75c6a9
                     /ApEinfo_fwdcolor=#75c6a9
     primer          2527..2546
                     /label="KAM917"
                     /note="sequence: gaattcaccggtctgacctc"
                     /ApEinfo_revcolor=#b1ff67
                     /ApEinfo_fwdcolor=#b1ff67
     primer          complement(2532..2552)
                     /label="KAM451"
                     /note="sequence: gagaaggaggtcagaccggtg"
                     /ApEinfo_revcolor=#84b0dc
                     /ApEinfo_fwdcolor=#84b0dc
     primer          complement(2538..2558)
                     /label="KAM1952"
                     /note="sequence: gagagggagaaggaggtcaga"
                     /ApEinfo_revcolor=#c6c9d1
                     /ApEinfo_fwdcolor=#c6c9d1
     primer          2545..2568
                     /label="KAM3153"
                     /note="sequence: tccttctccctctcttcaggtctg"
                     /ApEinfo_revcolor=#f8d3a9
                     /ApEinfo_fwdcolor=#f8d3a9
     primer          complement(2595..2618)
                     /label="KAM501"
                     /note="sequence: gatcagttatCTAGATCCGGTGGA"
                     /ApEinfo_revcolor=#f8d3a9
                     /ApEinfo_fwdcolor=#f8d3a9
     primer          2595..2640
                     /label="KAM510"
                     /note="sequence:
                     tccaccggatctagataactgatcactgtggaatcagagagactgc"
                     /ApEinfo_revcolor=#75c6a9
                     /ApEinfo_fwdcolor=#75c6a9
     primer          complement(2595..2640)
                     /label="KAM511"
                     /note="sequence:
                     gcagtctctctgattccacagtgatcagttatctagatccggtgga"
                     /ApEinfo_revcolor=#b1ff67
                     /ApEinfo_fwdcolor=#b1ff67
     primer          complement(2639..2655)
                     /label="KAM390"
                     /note="sequence: gggagagggagaggggc"
                     /ApEinfo_revcolor=#c7b0e3
                     /ApEinfo_fwdcolor=#c7b0e3
     misc_feature    2639..3226
                     /label="IRES"
                     /ApEinfo_revcolor=#85dae9
                     /ApEinfo_fwdcolor=#85dae9
     primer          2664..2682
                     /label="KAM1475"
                     /note="sequence: cgttactggccgaagccgc"
                     /ApEinfo_revcolor=#c6c9d1
                     /ApEinfo_fwdcolor=#c6c9d1
     primer          complement(2664..2682)
                     /label="KAM1476"
                     /note="sequence: gcggcttcggccagtaacg"
                     /ApEinfo_revcolor=#d59687
                     /ApEinfo_fwdcolor=#d59687
     primer          2771..2792
                     /label="KAM217"
                     /note="sequence: CTGTCTTCTTGACGAGCATTCC"
                     /ApEinfo_revcolor=#faac61
                     /ApEinfo_fwdcolor=#faac61
     primer          complement(2823..2842)
                     /label="KAM216"
                     /note="sequence: CGACATTCAACAGACCTTGC"
                     /ApEinfo_revcolor=#b7e6d7
                     /ApEinfo_fwdcolor=#b7e6d7
     primer          complement(3204..3229)
                     /label="KAM2793"
                     /note="sequence: catggttgtggccatattatcatcgt"
                     /ApEinfo_revcolor=#b7e6d7
                     /ApEinfo_fwdcolor=#b7e6d7
     primer          complement(3205..3229)
                     /label="KAM926"
                     /note="sequence: catggttgtggccatattatcatcg"
                     /ApEinfo_revcolor=#f58a5e
                     /ApEinfo_fwdcolor=#f58a5e
     primer          3205..3247
                     /label="KAM508"
                     /note="sequence:
                     cgatgataatatggccacaaccatggtgagcaagggcgaggag"
                     /ApEinfo_revcolor=#b4abac
                     /ApEinfo_fwdcolor=#b4abac
     primer          complement(3205..3247)
                     /label="KAM509"
                     /note="sequence:
                     ctcctcgcccttgctcaccatggttgtggccatattatcatcg"
                     /ApEinfo_revcolor=#f8d3a9
                     /ApEinfo_fwdcolor=#f8d3a9
     CDS             3227..3229
                     /label="Translation 3227-3229"
     misc_feature    3227..3916
                     /label="mCherry"
                     /ApEinfo_revcolor=#ff00ff
                     /ApEinfo_fwdcolor=#ff00ff
     primer          3229..3259
                     /label="KAM245"
                     /note="sequence: ggtgagcaagggcgaggaggataacatggcc"
                     /ApEinfo_revcolor=#c6c9d1
                     /ApEinfo_fwdcolor=#c6c9d1
     primer          complement(3229..3259)
                     /label="KAM246"
                     /note="sequence: ggccatgttatcctcctcgcccttgctcacc"
                     /ApEinfo_revcolor=#c6c9d1
                     /ApEinfo_fwdcolor=#c6c9d1
     primer          3230..3247
                     /label="KAM1000"
                     /note="sequence: gtgagcaagggcgaggag"
                     /ApEinfo_revcolor=#b4abac
                     /ApEinfo_fwdcolor=#b4abac
     primer          complement(3230..3247)
                     /label="KAM1635"
                     /note="sequence: CTCCTCGCCCTTGCTCAC"
                     /ApEinfo_revcolor=#9eafd2
                     /ApEinfo_fwdcolor=#9eafd2
     CDS             3230..3916
                     /label="Translation 3230-3916"
     primer          3233..3253
                     /label="KAM1103"
                     /note="sequence: agcaagggcgaggaggataac"
                     /ApEinfo_revcolor=#84b0dc
                     /ApEinfo_fwdcolor=#84b0dc
     primer          complement(3233..3253)
                     /label="KAM1102"
                     /note="sequence: GTTATCCTCCTCGCCCTTGCT"
                     /ApEinfo_revcolor=#ff9ccd
                     /ApEinfo_fwdcolor=#ff9ccd
     primer          complement(3253..3286)
                     /label="KAM1628"
                     /note="sequence: cttgaagcgcatgaactccttgatgatggccatg"
                     /ApEinfo_revcolor=#75c6a9
                     /ApEinfo_fwdcolor=#75c6a9
     primer          3270..3299
                     /label="KAM1609"
                     /note="sequence: agttcatgcgcttcaaggtgcacatggagg"
                     /ApEinfo_revcolor=#faac61
                     /ApEinfo_fwdcolor=#faac61
     primer          3372..3390
                     /label="KAM1477"
                     /note="sequence: ccaagctgaaggtgaccaa"
                     /ApEinfo_revcolor=#d59687
                     /ApEinfo_fwdcolor=#d59687
     primer          complement(3372..3390)
                     /label="KAM010_mCherry-R"
                     /note="sequence: TTGGTCACCTTCAGCTTGG"
                     /ApEinfo_revcolor=#84b0dc
                     /ApEinfo_fwdcolor=#84b0dc
     primer          3640..3659
                     /label="KAM021_mCherry-F"
                     /note="sequence: CCCCGTAATGCAGAAGAAGA"
                     /ApEinfo_revcolor=#9eafd2
                     /ApEinfo_fwdcolor=#9eafd2
     primer          3640..3659
                     /label="KAM009-mCherry-F"
                     /note="sequence: CCCCGTAATGCAGAAGAAGA"
                     /ApEinfo_revcolor=#b7e6d7
                     /ApEinfo_fwdcolor=#b7e6d7
     primer          3865..3884
                     /label="KAM731"
                     /note="sequence: caccatcgtggaacagtacg"
                     /ApEinfo_revcolor=#b7e6d7
                     /ApEinfo_fwdcolor=#b7e6d7
     misc_feature    3917..4363
                     /label="H2A"
                     /ApEinfo_revcolor=#84b0dc
                     /ApEinfo_fwdcolor=#84b0dc
     CDS             3917..4363
                     /label="Translation 3917-4363"
     primer          complement(4364..4384)
                     /label="KAM1888"
                     /note="sequence: gctgaagttagtagctccgct"
                     /ApEinfo_revcolor=#f8d3a9
                     /ApEinfo_fwdcolor=#f8d3a9
     primer          4364..4385
                     /label="KAM2735"
                     /note="sequence: agcggagctactaacttcagcc"
                     /ApEinfo_revcolor=#d59687
                     /ApEinfo_fwdcolor=#d59687
     misc_feature    4364..4426
                     /label="GSG-P2A"
                     /ApEinfo_revcolor=#ffef86
                     /ApEinfo_fwdcolor=#ffef86
     CDS             4364..4426
                     /label="Translation 4364-4426"
     primer          complement(4387..4414)
                     /label="KAM1692"
                     /note="sequence: ctcctccacgtCTCCAGCCTGCTTCAGC"
                     /ApEinfo_revcolor=#ffef86
                     /ApEinfo_fwdcolor=#ffef86
     primer          4388..4418
                     /label="KAM485"
                     /note="sequence: ctgaagcaggctggaGacgtggaggagaacc"
                     /ApEinfo_revcolor=#d59687
                     /ApEinfo_fwdcolor=#d59687
     primer          complement(4388..4418)
                     /label="KAM486"
                     /note="sequence: ggttctcctccacgtCtccagcctgcttcag"
                     /ApEinfo_revcolor=#b7e6d7
                     /ApEinfo_fwdcolor=#b7e6d7
     primer          complement(4393..4411)
                     /label="KAM1086"
                     /note="sequence: CTCCACGTCTCCAGCCTGC"
                     /ApEinfo_revcolor=#d59687
                     /ApEinfo_fwdcolor=#d59687
     primer          complement(4396..4414)
                     /label="KAM1088"
                     /note="sequence: CTCCTCCACGTCTCCAGCC"
                     /ApEinfo_revcolor=#ff9ccd
                     /ApEinfo_fwdcolor=#ff9ccd
     primer          4396..4423
                     /label="KAM1691"
                     /note="sequence: GGCTGGAGacgtggaggagaaccctgga"
                     /ApEinfo_revcolor=#faac61
                     /ApEinfo_fwdcolor=#faac61
     primer          complement(4397..4417)
                     /label="KAM1090"
                     /note="sequence: GTTCTCCTCCACGTCTCCAGC"
                     /ApEinfo_revcolor=#d59687
                     /ApEinfo_fwdcolor=#d59687
     primer          complement(4401..4420)
                     /label="KAM1092"
                     /note="sequence: AGGGTTCTCCTCCACGTCTC"
                     /ApEinfo_revcolor=#d6b295
                     /ApEinfo_fwdcolor=#d6b295
     primer          complement(4404..4423)
                     /label="KAM1064"
                     /note="sequence: tccagggttctcctccacgt"
                     /ApEinfo_revcolor=#b7e6d7
                     /ApEinfo_fwdcolor=#b7e6d7
     primer          complement(4407..4426)
                     /label="KAM1096"
                     /note="sequence: AGGTCCAGGGTTCTCCTCCA"
                     /ApEinfo_revcolor=#f8d3a9
                     /ApEinfo_fwdcolor=#f8d3a9
     primer          complement(4407..4426)
                     /label="KAM1058"
                     /note="sequence: aggtccagggttctcctcca"
                     /ApEinfo_revcolor=#9eafd2
                     /ApEinfo_fwdcolor=#9eafd2
     primer          complement(4408..4434)
                     /label="KAM1286"
                     /note="sequence: TACTCGGTaggtccagggttctcctcc"
                     /ApEinfo_revcolor=#ff9ccd
                     /ApEinfo_fwdcolor=#ff9ccd
     primer          4408..4445
                     /label="KAM1650"
                     /note="sequence: ggaggagaaccctggacctACCGAGTACAAGCCCACGG"
                     /ApEinfo_revcolor=#c7b0e3
                     /ApEinfo_fwdcolor=#c7b0e3
     primer          4419..4446
                     /label="KAM1283"
                     /note="sequence: ctggacctACCGAGTACAAGCCCACGGT"
                     /ApEinfo_revcolor=#c7b0e3
                     /ApEinfo_fwdcolor=#c7b0e3
     misc_feature    4427..5011
                     /label="PuroR"
                     /ApEinfo_revcolor=#85dae9
                     /ApEinfo_fwdcolor=#85dae9
     CDS             4427..5011
                     /label="Translation 4427-5011"
     primer          complement(4428..4448)
                     /label="KAM046"
                     /note="sequence: gcaccgtgggcttgtactcgg"
                     /ApEinfo_revcolor=#b7e6d7
                     /ApEinfo_fwdcolor=#b7e6d7
     primer          4570..4589
                     /label="KAM2145"
                     /note="sequence: GCAAGAACTCTTCCTCACGC"
                     /ApEinfo_revcolor=#c6c9d1
                     /ApEinfo_fwdcolor=#c6c9d1
     primer          4601..4618
                     /label="KAM2081"
                     /note="sequence: GACATCGGCAAGGTGTGG"
                     /ApEinfo_revcolor=#c7b0e3
                     /ApEinfo_fwdcolor=#c7b0e3
     primer          complement(4696..4717)
                     /label="KAM1731"
                     /note="sequence: caactcggccatgcgcgggccg"
                     /ApEinfo_revcolor=#c7b0e3
                     /ApEinfo_fwdcolor=#c7b0e3
     primer          4701..4726
                     /label="KAM1730"
                     /note="sequence: cgcgcatggccgagttgagcggttcc"
                     /ApEinfo_revcolor=#d59687
                     /ApEinfo_fwdcolor=#d59687
     primer          complement(4920..4939)
                     /label="KAM2823"
                     /note="sequence: CTCGTAGAAGGGGAGGTTGC"
                     /ApEinfo_revcolor=#faac61
                     /ApEinfo_fwdcolor=#faac61
     primer          complement(4920..4939)
                     /label="KAM2084"
                     /note="sequence: CTCGTAGAAGGGGAGGTTGC"
                     /ApEinfo_revcolor=#c7b0e3
                     /ApEinfo_fwdcolor=#c7b0e3
     primer          4968..4985
                     /label="KAM2146"
                     /note="sequence: TCGAGGTGCCCGAAGGAC"
                     /ApEinfo_revcolor=#b4abac
                     /ApEinfo_fwdcolor=#b4abac
     primer          complement(4993..5031)
                     /label="KAM1651"
                     /note="sequence: tatgatcaggatccctattaCTTGCGGGTCATGCACCAG"
                     /ApEinfo_revcolor=#84b0dc
                     /ApEinfo_fwdcolor=#84b0dc
     primer          5012..5040
                     /label="KAM1646"
                     /note="sequence: taatagggatcctgatcataatcagccat"
                     /ApEinfo_revcolor=#faac61
                     /ApEinfo_fwdcolor=#faac61
     primer          5015..5039
                     /label="KAM2709"
                     /note="sequence: tagggatcctgatcataatcagcca"
                     /ApEinfo_revcolor=#84b0dc
                     /ApEinfo_fwdcolor=#84b0dc
     primer          5015..5040
                     /label="KAM2717"
                     /note="sequence: tagggatcctgatcataatcagccat"
                     /ApEinfo_revcolor=#f8d3a9
                     /ApEinfo_fwdcolor=#f8d3a9
     primer          5015..5041
                     /label="KAM1619"
                     /note="sequence: TAGggatcctgatcataatcagccata"
                     /ApEinfo_revcolor=#ff9ccd
                     /ApEinfo_fwdcolor=#ff9ccd
     primer          5015..5042
                     /label="KAM1060"
                     /note="sequence: tagggatcctgatcataatcagccatac"
                     /ApEinfo_revcolor=#c6c9d1
                     /ApEinfo_fwdcolor=#c6c9d1
     primer          5018..5044
                     /label="KAM1233"
                     /note="sequence: ggatcctgatcataatcagccatacca"
                     /ApEinfo_revcolor=#c6c9d1
                     /ApEinfo_fwdcolor=#c6c9d1
     misc_feature    5024..5252
                     /label="SV40_term"
                     /ApEinfo_revcolor=#ff9ccd
                     /ApEinfo_fwdcolor=#ff9ccd
     primer          5134..5158
                     /label="KAM2768"
                     /note="sequence: TTGTTTATTGCAGCTTATAATGGTT"
                     /ApEinfo_revcolor=#b4abac
                     /ApEinfo_fwdcolor=#b4abac
     primer          5168..5190
                     /label="KAM2148"
                     /note="sequence: GCAATAGCATCACAAATTTCACA"
                     /ApEinfo_revcolor=#d59687
                     /ApEinfo_fwdcolor=#d59687
     primer          5211..5232
                     /label="KAM056"
                     /note="sequence: gcattctagttgtggtttgtcc"
                     /ApEinfo_revcolor=#faac61
                     /ApEinfo_fwdcolor=#faac61
     primer          complement(5211..5232)
                     /label="KAM202"
                     /note="sequence: GGACAAACCACAACTAGAATGC"
                     /ApEinfo_revcolor=#c7b0e3
                     /ApEinfo_fwdcolor=#c7b0e3
     primer          complement(5222..5241)
                     /label="KAM191"
                     /note="sequence: GATGAGTTTGGACAAACCAC"
                     /ApEinfo_revcolor=#d59687
                     /ApEinfo_fwdcolor=#d59687
     primer          5229..5272
                     /label="KAM225"
                     /note="sequence:
                     gtccaaactcatcaatgtatcttaggagatcCCCTTTAGTGAGG"
                     /ApEinfo_revcolor=#d59687
                     /ApEinfo_fwdcolor=#d59687
     primer          complement(5229..5272)
                     /label="KAM226"
                     /note="sequence:
                     CCTCACTAAAGGGgatctcctaagatacattgatgagtttggac"
                     /ApEinfo_revcolor=#75c6a9
                     /ApEinfo_fwdcolor=#75c6a9
     primer          5253..5275
                     /label="KAM2846"
                     /note="sequence: ggagatcccctttagtgagggtt"
                     /ApEinfo_revcolor=#b4abac
                     /ApEinfo_fwdcolor=#b4abac
     primer          complement(5260..5279)
                     /label="KAM007-T3promoter"
                     /note="sequence: aattaaccctcactaaaggg"
                     /ApEinfo_revcolor=#c7b0e3
                     /ApEinfo_fwdcolor=#c7b0e3
     primer          5269..5289
                     /label="KAM845"
                     /note="sequence: gagggttaatttcgagcttgg"
                     /ApEinfo_revcolor=#c7b0e3
                     /ApEinfo_fwdcolor=#c7b0e3
     primer          complement(5292..5319)
                     /label="KAM2885"
                     /note="sequence: acacaggaaacagctatgacCATGATTA"
                     /ApEinfo_revcolor=#9eafd2
                     /ApEinfo_fwdcolor=#9eafd2
     primer          5320..5348
                     /label="KAM2884"
                     /note="sequence: gaaattgttatccgctcacaattccacac"
                     /ApEinfo_revcolor=#f58a5e
                     /ApEinfo_fwdcolor=#f58a5e
     primer          complement(5456..5475)
                     /label="KAM851"
                     /note="sequence: attaatgcagctggcacgac"
                     /ApEinfo_revcolor=#85dae9
                     /ApEinfo_fwdcolor=#85dae9
     primer          complement(5604..5625)
                     /label="KAM363"
                     /note="sequence: cccctgattCTGTGGATAACCG"
                     /ApEinfo_revcolor=#ff9ccd
                     /ApEinfo_fwdcolor=#ff9ccd
     primer          5630..5649
                     /label="KAM846"
                     /note="sequence: cgcaggaaagaacatgtgag"
                     /ApEinfo_revcolor=#c6c9d1
                     /ApEinfo_fwdcolor=#c6c9d1
     primer          complement(5943..5960)
                     /label="KAM852"
                     /note="sequence: gtgcacacagcccagctt"
                     /ApEinfo_revcolor=#84b0dc
                     /ApEinfo_fwdcolor=#84b0dc
     primer          6111..6130
                     /label="KAM847"
                     /note="sequence: aagtggtggcctaactacgg"
                     /ApEinfo_revcolor=#b7e6d7
                     /ApEinfo_fwdcolor=#b7e6d7
     primer          complement(6449..6470)
                     /label="KAM853"
                     /note="sequence: gcattggtaactgtcagaccaa"
                     /ApEinfo_revcolor=#ffef86
                     /ApEinfo_fwdcolor=#ffef86
     misc_feature    complement(6461..7321)
                     /label="AmpR"
                     /ApEinfo_revcolor=#85dae9
                     /ApEinfo_fwdcolor=#85dae9
     primer          6611..6630
                     /label="KAM848"
                     /note="sequence: ctcaccggctccagatttat"
                     /ApEinfo_revcolor=#faac61
                     /ApEinfo_fwdcolor=#faac61
     primer          complement(6944..6963)
                     /label="KAM854"
                     /note="sequence: tatgcagtgctgccataacc"
                     /ApEinfo_revcolor=#c6c9d1
                     /ApEinfo_fwdcolor=#c6c9d1
     primer          7143..7162
                     /label="KAM849"
                     /note="sequence: gggcgaaaactctcaaggat"
                     /ApEinfo_revcolor=#b1ff67
                     /ApEinfo_fwdcolor=#b1ff67
     primer          7287..7309
                     /label="KAM480"
                     /note="sequence: ggaataagggcgacacggaaatg"
                     /ApEinfo_revcolor=#84b0dc
                     /ApEinfo_fwdcolor=#84b0dc
     primer          complement(7287..7309)
                     /label="KAM483"
                     /note="sequence: catttccgtgtcgcccttattcc"
                     /ApEinfo_revcolor=#b1ff67
                     /ApEinfo_fwdcolor=#b1ff67
     primer          7364..7383
                     /label="KAM1636"
                     /note="sequence: ttgtctcatgagcggataca"
                     /ApEinfo_revcolor=#b1ff67
                     /ApEinfo_fwdcolor=#b1ff67
     primer          complement(7437..7457)
                     /label="KAM855"
                     /note="sequence: caatttaggtggcacttttcg"
                     /ApEinfo_revcolor=#9eafd2
                     /ApEinfo_fwdcolor=#9eafd2
     primer          7638..7657
                     /label="KAM850"
                     /note="sequence: aagggcgaaaaaccgtctat"
                     /ApEinfo_revcolor=#b4abac
                     /ApEinfo_fwdcolor=#b4abac
     primer          complement(7638..7657)
                     /label="KAM1478"
                     /note="sequence: atagacggtttttcgccctt"
                     /ApEinfo_revcolor=#85dae9
                     /ApEinfo_fwdcolor=#85dae9
     primer          complement(7740..7780)
                     /label="KAM2515"
                     /note="sequence: CGGCTTTCCCCGTCAAGCTCTAAATCGGGGGCTCCCTTTAG"
                     /ApEinfo_revcolor=#b1ff67
                     /ApEinfo_fwdcolor=#b1ff67
     primer          complement(7959..7978)
                     /label="KAM856"
                     /note="sequence: ctggcgtaatagcgaagagg"
                     /ApEinfo_revcolor=#d59687
                     /ApEinfo_fwdcolor=#d59687
     primer          7970..7989
                     /label="KAM2199"
                     /note="sequence: ttacgccagctggcgaaagg"
                     /ApEinfo_revcolor=#ff9ccd
                     /ApEinfo_fwdcolor=#ff9ccd
     primer          7990..8007
                     /label="KAM2198"
                     /note="sequence: gggatgtgctgcaaggcg"
                     /ApEinfo_revcolor=#f8d3a9
                     /ApEinfo_fwdcolor=#f8d3a9
     primer          8035..8106
                     /label="KAM2164"
                     /note="sequence:
                     ccagtcacGACGTTGTAAAACGACGGCCAGtgaattgtaatacgactcactatagggcgaattgggtaccgg"
                     /ApEinfo_revcolor=#d6b295
                     /ApEinfo_fwdcolor=#d6b295
     primer          8053..8071
                     /label="KAM1769"
                     /note="sequence: aacgacggccagtgaattg"
                     /ApEinfo_revcolor=#b7e6d7
                     /ApEinfo_fwdcolor=#b7e6d7
     primer          complement(8078..8099)
                     /label="KAM857"
                     /note="sequence: ccaattcgccctatagtgagtc"
                     /ApEinfo_revcolor=#d59687
                     /ApEinfo_fwdcolor=#d59687
     primer          complement(8082..8101)
                     /label="KAM1218"
                     /note="sequence: acccaattcgccctatagtg"
                     /ApEinfo_revcolor=#ffef86
                     /ApEinfo_fwdcolor=#ffef86
     primer          complement(8113..8154)
                     /label="KAM2165"
                     /note="sequence:
                     GCTGAGTCCGGAATGCCGTGACCTACATCGTCGACCTCGAGG"
                     /ApEinfo_revcolor=#d59687
                     /ApEinfo_fwdcolor=#d59687
     primer          complement(join(8140..8161,1..8))
                     /label="KAM597"
                     /note="sequence: caagccggctcgagcgctgagtccggaatg"
                     /ApEinfo_revcolor=#b1ff67
                     /ApEinfo_fwdcolor=#b1ff67
     primer          complement(8142..8161)
                     /label="KAM1035"
                     /note="sequence: CTCGAGCGCTGAGTCCGGAA"
                     /ApEinfo_revcolor=#85dae9
                     /ApEinfo_fwdcolor=#85dae9
     primer          complement(join(8142..8161,1..12))
                     /label="KAM1068"
                     /note="sequence: tcgacaagccggctcgagcgctgagtccggaa"
                     /ApEinfo_revcolor=#ff9ccd
                     /ApEinfo_fwdcolor=#ff9ccd
ORIGIN
        1 ccggcttgtc gacgacggcg gtctccgtcg tcaggatcat ccgcagatta taccgcaact
       61 acacGCCACC atgtccagct cctcctggct ccttctcagc cttgttgctg tAactGctgc
      121 tcagtccacc attgaggaac aggccaagac atttttggac aagtttaacc acgaagccga
      181 agacctgttc tatcaaagtt cacttgcttc ttggaattat aacaccaata ttactgaaga
      241 gaatgtccaa aacatgaata atgctgggga caaatggtct gcctttttaa aggaacagtc
      301 cacacttgcc caaatgtatc cactacaaga aattcagaat ctcacagtca agcttcagct
      361 gcaggctctt cagcaaaatg ggtcttcagt gctctcagaa gacaagagca aacggttgaa
      421 cacaattcta aatacaatga gcaccatcta cagtactgga aaagtttgta acccagataa
      481 tccacaagaa tgcttattac ttgaaccagg tttgaatgaa ataatggcaa acagtttaga
      541 ctacaatgag aggctctggg cttgggaaag ctggagatct gaggtcggca agcagctgag
      601 gccattatat gaagagtatg tggtcttgaa aaatgagatg gcaagagcaa atcattatga
      661 ggactatggg gattattgga gaggagacta tgaagtaaat ggggtagatg gctatgacta
      721 cagccgcggc cagttgattg aagatgtgga acataccttt gaagagatta aaccattata
      781 tgaacatctt catgcctatg tgagggcaaa gttgatgaat gcctatcctt cctatatcag
      841 tccaattgga tgcctccctg ctcatttgct tggtgatatg tggggtagat tttggacaaa
      901 tctgtactct ttgacagttc cctttggaca gaaaccaaac atagatgtta ctgatgcaat
      961 ggtggaccag gcctgggatg cacagagaat attcaaggag gccgagaagt tctttgtatc
     1021 tgttggtctt cctaatatga ctcaaggatt ctgggaaaat tccatgctaa cggacccagg
     1081 aaatgttcag aaagcagtct gccatcccac agcttgggac ctggggaagg gcgacttcag
     1141 gatccttatg tgcacaaagg tgacaatgga cgacttcctg acagctcatc atgagatggg
     1201 gcatatccag tatgatatgg catatgctgc acaacctttt ctgctaagaa atggagctaa
     1261 tgaaggattc catgaagctg ttggggaaat catgtcactt tctgcagcca cacctaagca
     1321 tttaaaatcc attggtcttc tgtcacccga ttttcaagaa gacaatgaaa cagaaataaa
     1381 cttcctgctc aaacaagcac tcacgattgt tgggactctg ccatttactt acatgttaga
     1441 gaagtggagg tggatggtct ttaaagggga aattcccaaa gaccagtgga tgaaaaagtg
     1501 gtgggagatg aagcgagaga tagttggggt ggtggaacct gtgccccatg atgaaacata
     1561 ctgtgacccc gcatctctgt tccatgtttc taatgattac tcattcattc gatattacac
     1621 aaggaccctt taccaattcc agtttcaaga agcactttgt caagcagcta aacatgaagg
     1681 ccctctgcac aaatgtgaca tctcaaactc tacagaagct ggacagaaac tgttcaatat
     1741 gctgaggctt ggaaaatcag aaccctggac cctagcattg gaaaatgttg taggagcaaa
     1801 gaacatgaat gtaaggccac tgctcaacta ctttgagccc ttatttacct ggctgaaaga
     1861 ccagaacaag aattcttttg tgggatggag taccgactgg agtccatatg cagaccaaag
     1921 catcaaagtg aggataagcc taaaatcagc tcttggagat aaagcatatg aatggaacga
     1981 caatgaaatg tacctgttcc gatcatctgt tgcatatgct atgaggcagt actttttaaa
     2041 agtaaaaaat cagatgattc tttttgggga ggaggatgtg cgagtggcta atttgaaacc
     2101 aagaatctcc tttaatttct ttgtcactgc acctaaaaat gtgtctgata tcattcctag
     2161 aactgaagtt gaaaaggcca tcaggatgtc ccggagccgt atcaatgatg ctttccgtct
     2221 gaatgacaac agcctagagt ttctggggat acagccaaca cttggacctc ctaaccagcc
     2281 ccctgtttcc atatggctga ttgtttttgg agttgtgatg ggagtgatag tggttggcat
     2341 tgtcatcctg atcttcactg ggatcagaga tcggaagaag aaaaataaag caagaagtgg
     2401 agaaaatcct tatgcctcca tcgatattag caaaggagaa aataatccag gattccaaaa
     2461 cactgatgat gttcagacct cctttggtac cgagacctcc caggtggcgc ccgcttagta
     2521 acttaagaat tcaccggtct gacctccttc tccctctctt caggtctgca gtcgacggta
     2581 ccgcgggccc gggatccacc ggatctagat aactgatcac tgtggaatca gagagactgc
     2641 ccctctccct ctcccccccc taacgttact ggccgaagcc gcttggaata aggccggtgt
     2701 gcgtttgtct atatgttatt ttccaccata ttgccgtctt ttggcaatgt gagggcccgg
     2761 aaacctggcc ctgtcttctt gacgagcatt cctaggggtc tttcccctct cgccaaagga
     2821 atgcaaggtc tgttgaatgt cgtgaaggaa gcagttcctc tggaagcttc ttgaagacaa
     2881 acaacgtctg tagcgaccct ttgcaggcag cggaaccccc cacctggcga caggtgcctc
     2941 tgcggccaaa agccacgtgt ataagataca cctgcaaagg cggcacaacc ccagtgccac
     3001 gttgtgagtt ggatagttgt ggaaagagtc aaatggctct cctcaagcgt attcaacaag
     3061 gggctgaagg atgcccagaa ggtaccccat tgtatgggat ctgatctggg gcctcggtgc
     3121 acatgcttta catgtgttta gtcgaggtta aaaaaacgtc taggcccccc gaaccacggg
     3181 gacgtggttt tcctttgaaa aacacgatga taatatggcc acaaccatgg tgagcaaggg
     3241 cgaggaggat aacatggcca tcatcaagga gttcatgcgc ttcaaggtgc acatggaggg
     3301 ctccgtgaac ggccacgagt tcgagatcga gggcgagggc gagggccgcc cctacgaggg
     3361 cacccagacc gccaagctga aggtgaccaa gggtggcccc ctgcccttcg cctgggacat
     3421 cctgtcccct cagttcatgt acggctccaa ggcctacgtg aagcaccccg ccgacatccc
     3481 cgactacttg aagctgtcct tccccgaggg cttcaagtgg gagcgcgtga tgaacttcga
     3541 ggacggcggc gtggtgaccg tgacccagga ctcctccctg caggacggcg agttcatcta
     3601 caaggtgaag ctgcgcggca ccaacttccc ctccgacggc cccgtaatgc agaagaagac
     3661 catgggctgg gaggcctcct ccgagcggat gtaccccgag gacggcgccc tgaagggcga
     3721 gatcaagcag aggctgaagc tgaaggacgg cggccactac gacgctgagg tcaagaccac
     3781 ctacaaggcc aagaagcccg tgcagctgcc cggcgcctac aacgtcaaca tcaagttgga
     3841 catcacctcc cacaacgagg actacaccat cgtggaacag tacgaacgcg ccgagggccg
     3901 ccactccacc ggcggctact cagatctcga gctcaagctt cgaattctga tgnnnnnnnn
     3961 nnnnnnnnnn nnnnnnnnnn nnnnnnnnnn nnnnnnnnnn nnnnnnnnnn nnnnnnnnnn
     4021 nnnnnnnnnn nnnnnnnnnn nnnnnnnnnn nnnnnnnnnn nnnnnnnnnn nnnnnnnnnn
     4081 nnnnnnnnnn nnnnnnnnnn nnnnnnnnnn nnnnnnnnnn nnnnnnnnnn nnnnnnnnnn
     4141 nnnnnnnnnn nnnnnnnnnn nnnnnnnnnn nnnnnnnnnn nnnnnnnnnn nnnnnnnnnn
     4201 nnnnnnnnnn nnnnnnnnnn nnnnnnnnnn nnnnnnnnnn nnnnnnnnnn nnnnnnnnnn
     4261 nnnnnnnnnn nnnnnnnnnn nnnnnnnnnn nnnnnnnnnn nnnnnnnnnn nnnnnnnnnn
     4321 nnnnnnnnnn nnnnnnnnnc gggatccacc ggatctagat aacagcggag ctactaactt
     4381 cagcctgctg aagcaggctg gagacgtgga ggagaaccct ggacctACCG AGTACAAGCC
     4441 CACGGTGCGC CTCGCCACCC GCGACGACGT CCCCAGGGCC GTACGCACCC TCGCCGCCGC
     4501 GTTCGCCGAC TACCCCGCCA CGCGCCACAC CGTCGATCCG GACCGCCACA TCGAGCGGGT
     4561 CACCGAGCTG CAAGAACTCT TCCTCACGCG CGTCGGGCTC GACATCGGCA AGGTGTGGGT
     4621 CGCGGACGAC GGCGCCGCGG TGGCGGTCTG GACCACGCCG GAGAGCGTCG AAGCGGGGGC
     4681 GGTGTTCGCC GAGATCGGCC CGCGCATGGC CGAGTTGAGC GGTTCCCGGC TGGCCGCGCA
     4741 GCAACAGATG GAAGGCCTCC TGGCGCCGCA CCGGCCCAAG GAGCCCGCGT GGTTCCTGGC
     4801 CACCGTCGGC GTCTCGCCCG ACCACCAGGG CAAGGGTCTG GGCAGCGCCG TCGTGCTCCC
     4861 CGGAGTGGAG GCGGCCGAGC GCGCCGGGGT GCCCGCCTTC CTGGAGACCT CCGCGCCCCG
     4921 CAACCTCCCC TTCTACGAGC GGCTCGGCTT CACCGTCACC GCCGACGTCG AGGTGCCCGA
     4981 AGGACCGCGC ACCTGGTGCA TGACCCGCAA Gtaataggga tcctgatcat aatcagccat
     5041 accacatttg tagaggtttt acttgcttta aaaaacctcc cacacctccc cctgaacctg
     5101 aaacataaaa tgaatgcaat tgttgttgtt aacttgttta ttgcagctta taatggttac
     5161 aaataaagca atagcatcac aaatttcaca aataaagcat ttttttcact gcattctagt
     5221 tgtggtttgt ccaaactcat caatgtatct taggagatcc cctttagtga gggttaattt
     5281 cgagcttggc gtaatcatgg tcatagctgt ttcctgtgtg aaattgttat ccgctcacaa
     5341 ttccacacaa catacgagcc ggaagcataa agtgtaaagc ctggggtgcc taatgagtga
     5401 gctaactcac attaattgcg ttgcgctcac tgcccgcttt ccagtcggga aacctgtcgt
     5461 gccagctgca ttaatgaatc ggccaacgcg cggggagagg cggtttgcgt attgggcgct
     5521 cttccgcttc ctcgctcact gactcgctgc gctcggtcgt tcggctgcgg cgagcggtat
     5581 cagctcactc aaaggcggta atacggttat ccacagaatc aggggataac gcaggaaaga
     5641 acatgtgagc aaaaggccag caaaaggcca ggaaccgtaa aaaggccgcg ttgctggcgt
     5701 ttttccatag gctccgcccc cctgacgagc atcacaaaaa tcgacgctca agtcagaggt
     5761 ggcgaaaccc gacaggacta taaagatacc aggcgtttcc ccctggaagc tccctcgtgc
     5821 gctctcctgt tccgaccctg ccgcttaccg gatacctgtc cgcctttctc ccttcgggaa
     5881 gcgtggcgct ttctcatagc tcacgctgta ggtatctcag ttcggtgtag gtcgttcgct
     5941 ccaagctggg ctgtgtgcac gaaccccccg ttcagcccga ccgctgcgcc ttatccggta
     6001 actatcgtct tgagtccaac ccggtaagac acgacttatc gccactggca gcagccactg
     6061 gtaacaggat tagcagagcg aggtatgtag gcggtgctac agagttcttg aagtggtggc
     6121 ctaactacgg ctacactaga agAacagtat ttggtatctg cgctctgctg aagccagtta
     6181 ccttcggaaa aagagttggt agctcttgat ccggcaaaca aaccaccgct ggtagcggtg
     6241 gtttttttgt ttgcaagcag cagattacgc gcagaaaaaa aggatctcaa gaagatcctt
     6301 tgatcttttc tacggggtct gacgctcagt ggaacgaaaa ctcacgttaa gggattttgg
     6361 tcatgagatt atcaaaaagg atcttcacct agatcctttt aaattaaaaa tgaagtttta
     6421 aatcaatcta aagtatatat gagtaaactt ggtctgacag ttaccaatgc ttaatcagtg
     6481 aggcacctat ctcagcgatc tgtctatttc gttcatccat agttgcctga ctccccgtcg
     6541 tgtagataac tacgatacgg gagggcttac catctggccc cagtgctgca atgataccgc
     6601 gagacccacg ctcaccggct ccagatttat cagcaataaa ccagccagcc ggaagggccg
     6661 agcgcagaag tggtcctgca actttatccg cctccatcca gtctattaat tgttgccggg
     6721 aagctagagt aagtagttcg ccagttaata gtttgcgcaa cgttgttgcc attgctacag
     6781 gcatcgtggt gtcacgctcg tcgtttggta tggcttcatt cagctccggt tcccaacgat
     6841 caaggcgagt tacatgatcc cccatgttgt gcaaaaaagc ggttagctcc ttcggtcctc
     6901 cgatcgttgt cagaagtaag ttggccgcag tgttatcact catggttatg gcagcactgc
     6961 ataattctct tactgtcatg ccatccgtaa gatgcttttc tgtgactggt gagtactcaa
     7021 ccaagtcatt ctgagaatag tgtatgcggc gaccgagttg ctcttgcccg gcgtcaatac
     7081 gggataatac cgcgccacat agcagaactt taaaagtgct catcattgga aaacgttctt
     7141 cggggcgaaa actctcaagg atcttaccgc tgttgagatc cagttcgatg taacccactc
     7201 gtgcacccaa ctgatcttca gcatctttta ctttcaccag cgtttctggg tgagcaaaaa
     7261 caggaaggca aaatgccgca aaaaagggaa taagggcgac acggaaatgt tgaatactca
     7321 tactcttcct ttttcaatat tattgaagca tttatcaggg ttattgtctc atgagcggat
     7381 acatatttga atgtatttag aaaaataaac aaataggggt tccgcgcaca tttccccgaa
     7441 aagtgccacc taaattgtaa gcgttaatat tttgttaaaa ttcgcgttaa atttttgtta
     7501 aatcagctca ttttttaacc aataggccga aatcggcaaa atcccttata aatcaaaaga
     7561 atagaccgag atagggttga gtgttgttcc agtttggaac aagagtccac tattaaagaa
     7621 cgtggactcc aacgtcaaag gnnnnnnnnn nnnnnnnnnn nnnnnnnnnn nnnnnnnnnn
     7681 nnnnnnnnnn tnnnnnnnnn nnnnnnnnnn nnnnnnnnnn nnnnnnnnnn nnnnnnnnnn
     7741 nnnnnnnnnn nnnnnnnnnn nnnnnnnnnn nnnnnnnnnn nngnnnnnnn nnnnnnnnnn
     7801 nnnnnnnnnn nnnnnnnnnn nnnnnnnnnn nnnnnnnnnn nnnnnnnnnn nnnnnnnnnn
     7861 nnnnnnnnnn nnnnnnnnnn nnnnnnnnnn nnnnnnnnnn nnnnnnnccc attcgccatt
     7921 caggctgcgc aactgttggg aagggcgatc ggtgcgggcc tcttcgctat tacgccagct
     7981 ggcgaaaggg ggatgtgctg caaggcgatt aagttgggta acgccagggt tttcccagtc
     8041 acgacgttgt aaaacgacgg ccagtgaatt gtaatacgac tcactatagg gcgaattggg
     8101 taccgggccc cccctcgagg tcgacgatgt aggtcacggc attccggact cagcgctcga
     8161 g
//
