[The description below was written by a language model from this plasmid's Addgene catalogue record and the feature table of its GenBank file.]
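Description:
AttB_ACE2_IRES-mCherry-H2A-P2A-PuroR is an 8,161 bp promoterless recombination plasmid built on a custom backbone and designed to place human ACE2 into a genomic Bxb1 landing pad in mammalian cells. In E. coli it is maintained at high copy from a ColE1/pUC-type origin with ampicillin selection (bla under its own promoter). The backbone also carries an f1 phage origin and the pBluescript-like elements flanking the insert region: T7 and T3 promoters, M13 primer sites, and the lac promoter/operator.

The payload is a single multicistronic unit with no mammalian promoter of its own. As the name and vector type indicate, a Bxb1 attB site precedes the ACE2 open reading frame. Integrase-mediated recombination with the matching site in a landing pad is meant to position the cassette downstream of a promoter resident at that locus, so only correctly integrated copies should be expressed. The record does not identify that promoter. Downstream of ACE2, an EMCV IRES (IRES2) drives cap-independent translation of an mCherry and histone H2A fusion, which would be expected to give a nuclear, chromatin-associated red signal. This is joined through a P2A ribosome-skipping peptide to puromycin N-acetyltransferase (pac), and an SV40 polyadenylation signal ends the transcript. Recombinant cells can therefore be scored by red fluorescence and enriched with puromycin.

The feature table annotates the IRES, P2A and poly(A) signal. The attB site and the ACE2, mCherry, H2A and PuroR coding regions are not explicitly annotated and are inferred from catalogue fields and primer sites. The stated purpose is strong ACE2 abundance from the landing pad, in work on how ACE2 variants support SARS-CoV and SARS-CoV-2 spike-mediated infection.
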