Addgene plasmid #171594: AttB_ACE2_IRES-mCherry-H2A-P2A-PuroR
Purpose: Strong human ACE2 abundance from Bxb1 landing pad
Depositing lab: Kenneth Matreyek. Depositing organization: Case Western Reserve University. Publication: Mutants of human ACE2 differentially promote SARS-CoV and SARS-CoV-2 spike mediated infection. Shukla N, Roelle SM, Suzart VG, Bruchez AM, Matreyek KA. PLoS Pathog. 2021 Jul 16;17(7):e1009715. doi: 10.1371/journal.ppat.1009715. eCollection 2021 Jul. PubMed 34270613.
Backbone
  Vector backbone: Custom
  Vector type: Mammalian Expression, Synthetic Biology ; Promoterless Bxb1 DNA recombination
  Selectable markers: Puromycin
Growth in bacteria
  Bacterial resistance: Ampicillin, 100 μg/mL
  Growth temperature: 37°C
  Growth strain: DH5alpha
  Copy number: High Copy
Gene/Insert 1
  Gene/Insert name: ACE2
  Species: H. sapiens (human)
  Entrez Gene: ACE2 (a.k.a. ACEH)
Gene/Insert 2
  Gene/Insert name: mCherry
Gene/Insert 3
  Gene/Insert name: H2A
Gene/Insert 4
  Gene/Insert name: Pac
Terms and licenses: Academic/Nonprofit Terms; Industry Terms: Not Available to Industry
How to cite: AttB_ACE2_IRES-mCherry-H2A-P2A-PuroR was a gift from Kenneth Matreyek (Addgene plasmid # 171594 ; http://n2t.net/addgene:171594 ; RRID:Addgene_171594)
